>Addgene plasmid #142728 | TFORF1092 | addgene full sequence | sequence record 395805 | Addgene NGS Result
TTAATGTAGTCTTATGCAATACTCTTGTAGTCTTGCAACATGGTAACGATGAGTTAGCAACATGCCTTAC
AAGGAGAGAAAAAGCACCGTGCATGCCGATTGGTGGAAGTAAGGTGGTACGATCGTGCCTTATTAGGAAG
GCAACAGACGGGTCTGACATGGATTGGACGAACCACTGAATTGCCGCATTGCAGAGATATTGTATTTAAG
TGCCTAGCTCGATACATAAACGGGTCTCTCTGGTTAGACCAGATCTGAGCCTGGGAGCTCTCTGGCTAAC
TAGGGAACCCACTGCTTAAGCCTCAATAAAGCTTGCCTTGAGTGCTTCAAGTAGTGTGTGCCCGTCTGTT
GTGTGACTCTGGTAACTAGAGATCCCTCAGACCCTTTTAGTCAGTGTGGAAAATCTCTAGCAGTGGCGCC
CGAACAGGGACTTGAAAGCGAAAGGGAAACCAGAGGAGCTCTCTCGACGCAGGACTCGGCTTGCTGAAGC
GCGCACGGCAAGAGGCGAGGGGCGGCGACTGGTGAGTACGCCAAAAATTTTGACTAGCGGAGGCTAGAAG
GAGAGAGATGGGTGCGAGAGCGTCAGTATTAAGCGGGGGAGAATTAGATCGCGATGGGAAAAAATTCGGT
TAAGGCCAGGGGGAAAGAAAAAATATAAATTAAAACATATAGTATGGGCAAGCAGGGAGCTAGAACGATT
CGCAGTTAATCCTGGCCTGTTAGAAACATCAGAAGGCTGTAGACAAATACTGGGACAGCTACAACCATCC
CTTCAGACAGGATCAGAAGAACTTAGATCATTATATAATACAGTAGCAACCCTCTATTGTGTGCATCAAA
GGATAGAGATAAAAGACACCAAGGAAGCTTTAGACAAGATAGAGGAAGAGCAAAACAAAAGTAAGACCAC
CGCACAGCAAGCGGCCGCTGATCTTCAGACCTGGAGGAGGAGATATGAGGGACAATTGGAGAAGTGAATT
ATATAAATATAAAGTAGTAAAAATTGAACCATTAGGAGTAGCACCCACCAAGGCAAAGAGAAGAGTGGTG
CAGAGAGAAAAAAGAGCAGTGGGAATAGGAGCTTTGTTCCTTGGGTTCTTGGGAGCAGCAGGAAGCACTA
TGGGCGCAGCGTCAATGACGCTGACGGTACAGGCCAGACAATTATTGTCTGGTATAGTGCAGCAGCAGAA
CAATTTGCTGAGGGCTATTGAGGCGCAACAGCATCTGTTGCAACTCACAGTCTGGGGCATCAAGCAGCTC
CAGGCAAGAATCCTGGCTGTGGAAAGATACCTAAAGGATCAACAGCTCCTGGGGATTTGGGGTTGCTCTG
GAAAACTCATTTGCACCACTGCTGTGCCTTGGAATGCTAGTTGGAGTAATAAATCTCTGGAACAGATTTG
GAATCACACGACCTGGATGGAGTGGGACAGAGAAATTAACAATTACACAAGCTTAATACACTCCTTAATT
GAAGAATCGCAAAACCAGCAAGAAAAGAATGAACAAGAATTATTGGAATTAGATAAATGGGCAAGTTTGT
GGAATTGGTTTAACATAACAAATTGGCTGTGGTATATAAAATTATTCATAATGATAGTAGGAGGCTTGGT
AGGTTTAAGAATAGTTTTTGCTGTACTTTCTATAGTGAATAGAGTTAGGCAGGGATATTCACCATTATCG
TTTCAGACCCACCTCCCAACCCCGAGGGGACCCATGCATTGCATCTCAATTAGTCAGCAACCAGGTGTGG
AAAGTCCCCAGGCTCCCCAGCAGGCAGAAGTATGCAAAGCATGCGTCTCAATTAGTCAGCAACCATAGTC
CCGCCCCTAACTCCGCCCATCCCGCCCCTAACTCCGCCCAGTTCCGCCCATTCTCCGCCCCATGGCTGAC
TAATTTTTTTTATTTATGCAGAGGCCGAGGCCGCCTCGGCCTCTGAGCTATTCCAGAAGTAGTGAGGAGG
CTTTTTTGGAGGCCTAGGCTTTTGCAAAAAGCTTTCTAGAGGTACCACCGGAGCTTACCATGACCGAGTA
CAAGCCCACGGTGCGCCTCGCCACCCGCGACGACGTCCCCAGGGCCGTACGCACCCTCGCCGCCGCGTTC
GCCGACTACCCCGCCACGCGCCACACCGTCGATCCGGACCGCCACATCGAGCGGGTCACCGAGCTGCAAG
AACTCTTCCTCACGCGCGTCGGGCTCGACATCGGCAAGGTGTGGGTCGCGGACGACGGCGCCGCCGTGGC
GGTCTGGACCACGCCGGAGAGCGTCGAAGCGGGGGCGGTGTTCGCCGAGATCGGCCCGCGCATGGCCGAG
TTGAGCGGTTCCCGGCTGGCCGCGCAGCAACAGATGGAAGGCCTCCTGGCGCCGCACCGGCCCAAGGAGC
CCGCGTGGTTCCTGGCCACCGTCGGCGTCTCGCCCGACCACCAGGGCAAGGGTCTGGGCAGCGCCGTCGT
GCTCCCCGGAGTGGAGGCGGCCGAGCGCGCCGGGGTGCCCGCCTTCCTGGAGACCTCCGCGCCCCGCAAC
CTCCCCTTCTACGAGCGGCTCGGCTTCACCGTCACCGCCGACGTCGAGGTGCCCGAAGGACCGCGCACCT
GGTGCATGACCCGCAAGCCCGGTGCCAGTTAACGAATTCTAGATCTTGAGACAAATGGCAGTATTCATCC
ACAATTTTAAAAGAAAAGGGGGGATTGGGGGGTACAGTGCAGGGGAAAGAATAGTAGACATAATAGCAAC
AGACATACAAACTAAAGAATTACAAAAACAAATTACAAAAATTCAAAATTTTCGGGTTTATTACAGGGAC
AGCAGAGATCCACTTTGGCGCCGGCTCGAGGCCTGCAGGTGCAAAGATGGATAAAGTTTTAAACAGAGAG
GAATCTTTGCAGCTAATGGACCTTCTAGGTCTTGAAAGGAGTGGGAATTGGCTCCGGTGCCCGTCAGTGG
GCAGAGCGCACATCGCCCACAGTCCCCGAGAAGTTGGGGGGAGGGGTCGGCAATTGAACCGGTGCCTAGA
GAAGGTGGCGCGGGGTAAACTGGGAAAGTGATGTCGTGTACTGGCTCCGCCTTTTTCCCGAGGGTGGGGG
AGAACCGTATATAAGTGCAGTAGTCGCCGTGAACGTTCTTTTTCGCAACGGGTTTGCCGCCAGAACACAG
GTAAGTGCCGTGTGTGGTTCCCGCGGGCCTGGCCTCTTTACGGGTTATGGCCCTTGCGTGCCTTGAATTA
CTTCCACCTGGCTGCAGTACGTGATTCTTGATCCCGAGCTTCGGGTTGGAAGTGGGTGGGAGAGTTCGAG
GCCTTGCGCTTAAGGAGCCCCTTCGCCTCGTGCTTGAGTTGAGGCCTGGCCTGGGCGCTGGGGCCGCCGC
GTGCGAATCTGGTGGCACCTTCGCGCCTGTCTCGCTGCTTTCGATAAGTCTCTAGCCATTTAAAATTTTT
GATGACCTGCTGCGACGCTTTTTTTCTGGCAAGATAGTCTTGTAAATGCGGGCCAAGATCTGCACACTGG
TATTTCGGTTTTTGGGGCCGCGGGCGGCGACGGGGCCCGTGCGTCCCAGCGCACATGTTCGGCGAGGCGG
GGCCTGCGAGCGCGGCCACCGAGAATCGGACGGGGGTAGTCTCAAGCTGGCCGGCCTGCTCTGGTGCCTG
GCCTCGCGCCGCCGTGTATCGCCCCGCCCTGGGCGGCAAGGCTGGCCCGGTCGGCACCAGTTGCGTGAGC
GGAAAGATGGCCGCTTCCCGGCCCTGCTGCAGGGAGCTCAAAATGGAGGACGCGGCGCTCGGGAGAGCGG
GCGGGTGAGTCACCCACACAAAGGAAAAGGGCCTTTCCGTCCTCAGCCGTCGCTTCATGTGACTCCACGG
AGTACCGGGCGCCGTCCAGGCACCTCGATTAGTTCTCGAGCTTTTGGAGTACGTCGTCTTTAGGTTGGGG
GGAGGGGTTTTATGCGATGGAGTTTCCCCACACTGAGTGGGTGGAGACTGAAGTTAGGCCAGCTTGGCAC
TTGATGTAATTCTCCTTGGAATTTGCCCTTTTTGAGTTTGGATCTTGGTTCATTCTCAAGCCTCAGACAG
TGGTTCAAAGTTTTTTTCTTCCATTTCAGGTGTCGTGAGGCTAGCACCGCCACCATGGAGATCTCCTCTC
ATCAGTCTCACCTCCTGCAGCAACTGAACGAGCAGCGCAGGCAAGATGTATTTTGTGACTGCAGTATTCT
AGTTGAAGGGAAGGTCTTCAAAGCACATCGAAATGTATTATTCGCTAGTAGCGGCTACTTTAAAATGCTT
CTTTCTCAGAATTCAAAGGAGACGAGTCAGCCAACCACAGCTACATTTCAGGCTTTCTCCCCTGACACTT
TTACAGTTATCTTGGACTTCGTATATTCTGGCAAACTGTCTCTTACTGGTCAGAATGTCATAGAAGTGAT
GTCGGCTGCTAGCTTCCTTCAGATGACTGATGTCATAAGTGTATGTAAGACTTTTATTAAATCTTCCTTA
GACATTAGTGAGAAAGAAAAAGATCGCTATTTCAGTCTCTCAGATAAAGATGCCAATTCTAATGGTGTAG
AACGTTCCTCTTTTTATAGTGGTGGCTGGCAAGAAGGAAGCAGTTCTCCACGTTCTCACCTAAGCCCAGA
GCAAGGAACAGGTATAATAAGTGGAAAATCTTGGAATAAGTATAATTATCATCCAGCCTCCCAGAAGAAT
ACTCAACAACCCTTGGCCAAGCATGAACCAAGGAAAGAGTCCATTAAAAAGACCAAACATTTGAGATTGT
CACAGCCTTCTGAAGTTACTCATTATAAGTCAAGCAAACGAGAAGTACGAACATCTGATTCTTCCAGCCA
TGTTTCCCAGTCTGAAGAACAAGCACAGATTGATGCTGAAATGGACTCTACTCCTGTTGGCTATCAGTAC
GGTCAAGGATCTGATGTCACATCCAAAAGCTTTCCAGATGATCTGCCTCGGATGCGATTCAAGTGCCCGT
ACTGCACACATGTGGTGAAGCGGAAGGCAGACCTAAAGCGCCACCTTCGTTGTCATACAGGAGAAAGGCC
CTATCCATGTCAAGCTTGTGGAAAAAGATTTAGCAGGCTAGACCATCTAAGTAGCCATTTTCGAACAATT
CACCAGGCATGTAAACTCATCTGCAGAAAATGTAAACGTCATGTGACAGATCTAACAGGGCAAGTGGTAC
AGGAGGGAACCAGGCGCTACAGACTGTGTAATGAGTGTCTTGCAGAATTTGGCATAGACAGCCTCCCCAT
TGACTTGGAAGCTGAACAACATCTTATGTCCCCATCAGATGGAGATAAGGATTCCAGATGGCACTTGAGT
GAAGATGAGAATAGATCCTATGTGGAGATTGTAGAAGATGGGTCTGCTGATCTGGTCATCCAACAGGTTG
ATGATAGTGAAGAAGAAGAAGAAAAAGAAATTAAGCCCAACATTAGGTAGTAATGAACTAGTCCGTAACT
TGAAAGTATTTCGATTTCTTGGCTTTATATATCTTGTGGAAAGGACGACCGAGGGTATGACTTCCAATAC
GAACGCGTTAAGTCGACAATCAACCTCTGGATTACAAAATTTGTGAAAGATTGACTGGTATTCTTAACTA
TGTTGCTCCTTTTACGCTATGTGGATACGCTGCTTTAATGCCTTTGTATCATGCTATTGCTTCCCGTATG
GCTTTCATTTTCTCCTCCTTGTATAAATCCTGGTTGCTGTCTCTTTATGAGGAGTTGTGGCCCGTTGTCA
GGCAACGTGGCGTGGTGTGCACTGTGTTTGCTGACGCAACCCCCACTGGTTGGGGCATTGCCACCACCTG
TCAGCTCCTTTCCGGGACTTTCGCTTTCCCCCTCCCTATTGCCACGGCGGAACTCATCGCCGCCTGCCTT
GCCCGCTGCTGGACAGGGGCTCGGCTGTTGGGCACTGACAATTCCGTGGTGTTGTCGGGGAAATCATCGT
CCTTTCCTTGGCTGCTCGCCTGTGTTGCCACCTGGATTCTGCGCGGGACGTCCTTCTGCTACGTCCCTTC
GGCCCTCAATCCAGCGGACCTTCCTTCCCGCGGCCTGCTGCCGGCTCTGCGGCCTCTTCCGCGTCTTCGC
CTTCGCCCTCAGACGAGTCGGATCTCCCTTTGGGCCGCCTCCCCGCGTCGACTTTAAGACCAATGACTTA
CAAGGCAGCTGTAGATCTTAGCCACTTTTTAAAAGAAAAGGGGGGACTGGAAGGGCTAATTCACTCCCAA
CGAAGACAAGATCTGCTTTTTGCTTGTACTGGGTCTCTCTGGTTAGACCAGATCTGAGCCTGGGAGCTCT
CTGGCTAACTAGGGAACCCACTGCTTAAGCCTCAATAAAGCTTGCCTTGAGTGCTTCAAGTAGTGTGTGC
CCGTCTGTTGTGTGACTCTGGTAACTAGAGATCCCTCAGACCCTTTTAGTCAGTGTGGAAAATCTCTAGC
AGTACGTATAGTAGTTCATGTCATCTTATTATTCAGTATTTATAACTTGCAAAGAAATGAATATCAGAGA
GTGAGAGGAACTTGTTTATTGCAGCTTATAATGGTTACAAATAAAGCAATAGCATCACAAATTTCACAAA
TAAAGCATTTTTTTCACTGCATTCTAGTTGTGGTTTGTCCAAACTCATCAATGTATCTTATCATGTCTGG
CTCTAGCTATCCCGCCCCTAACTCCGCCCATCCCGCCCCTAACTCCGCCCAGTTCCGCCCATTCTCCGCC
CCATGGCTGACTAATTTTTTTTATTTATGCAGAGGCCGAGGCCGCCTCGGCCTCTGAGCTATTCCAGAAG
TAGTGAGGAGGCTTTTTTGGAGGCCTAGGGACGTACCCAATTCGCCCTATAGTGAGTCGTATTACGCGCG
CTCACTGGCCGTCGTTTTACAACGTCGTGACTGGGAAAACCCTGGCGTTACCCAACTTAATCGCCTTGCA
GCACATCCCCCTTTCGCCAGCTGGCGTAATAGCGAAGAGGCCCGCACCGATCGCCCTTCCCAACAGTTGC
GCAGCCTGAATGGCGAATGGG
[124 nt withheld, positions 7022-7145]
C
[91 nt withheld, positions 7147-7237]
A
[49 nt withheld, positions 7239-7287]
CCTTTGACGTTGGAGTCCACGTTCTTT
[37 nt withheld, positions 7315-7351]
ACCCTATCTCGGTCTATTCTTTTGATTTATAAGGGATTTTGCCGATTTCGGCCTATTGGTTAAAAAATGA
GCTGATTTAACAAAAATTTAACGCGAATTTTAACAAAATATTAACGCTTACAATTTAGGTGGCACTTTTC
GGGGAAATGTGCGCGGAACCCCTATTTGTTTATTTTTCTAAATACATTCAAATATGTATCCGCTCATGAG
ACAATAACCCTGATAAATGCTTCAATAATATTGAAAAAGGAAGAGTATGAGTATTCAACATTTCCGTGTC
GCCCTTATTCCCTTTTTTGCGGCATTTTGCCTTCCTGTTTTTGCTCACCCAGAAACGCTGGTGAAAGTAA
AAGATGCTGAAGATCAGTTGGGTGCACGAGTGGGTTACATCGAACTGGATCTCAACAGCGGTAAGATCCT
TGAGAGTTTTCGCCCCGAAGAACGTTTTCCAATGATGAGCACTTTTAAAGTTCTGCTATGTGGCGCGGTA
TTATCCCGTATTGACGCCGGGCAAGAGCAACTCGGTCGCCGCATACACTATTCTCAGAATGACTTGGTTG
AGTACTCACCAGTCACAGAAAAGCATCTTACGGATGGCATGACAGTAAGAGAATTATGCAGTGCTGCCAT
AACCATGAGTGATAACACTGCGGCCAACTTACTTCTGACAACGATCGGAGGACCGAAGGAGCTAACCGCT
TTTTTGCACAACATGGGGGATCATGTAACTCGCCTTGATCGTTGGGAACCGGAGCTGAATGAAGCCATAC
CAAACGACGAGCGTGACACCACGATGCCTGTAGCAATGGCAACAACGTTGCGCAAACTATTAACTGGCGA
ACTACTTACTCTAGCTTCCCGGCAACAATTAATAGACTGGATGGAGGCGGATAAAGTTGCAGGACCACTT
CTGCGCTCGGCCCTTCCGGCTGGCTGGTTTATTGCTGATAAATCTGGAGCCGGTGAGCGTGGGTCTCGCG
GTATCATTGCAGCACTGGGGCCAGATGGTAAGCCCTCCCGTATCGTAGTTATCTACACGACGGGGAGTCA
GGCAACTATGGATGAACGAAATAGACAGATCGCTGAGATAGGTGCCTCACTGATTAAGCATTGGTAACTG
TCAGACCAAGTTTACTCATATATACTTTAGATTGATTTAAAACTTCATTTTTAATTTAAAAGGATCTAGG
TGAAGATCCTTTTTGATAATCTCATGACCAAAATCCCTTAACGTGAGTTTTCGTTCCACTGAGCGTCAGA
CCCCGTAGAAAAGATCAAAGGATCTTCTTGAGATCCTTTTTTTCTGCGCGTAATCTGCTGCTTGCAAACA
AAAAAACCACCGCTACCAGCGGTGGTTTGTTTGCCGGATCAAGAGCTACCAACTCTTTTTCCGAAGGTAA
CTGGCTTCAGCAGAGCGCAGATACCAAATACTGTTCTTCTAGTGTAGCCGTAGTTAGGCCACCACTTCAA
GAACTCTGTAGCACCGCCTACATACCTCGCTCTGCTAATCCTGTTACCAGTGGCTGCTGCCAGTGGCGAT
AAGTCGTGTCTTACCGGGTTGGACTCAAGACGATAGTTACCGGATAAGGCGCAGCGGTCGGGCTGAACGG
GGGGTTCGTGCACACAGCCCAGCTTGGAGCGAACGACCTACACCGAACTGAGATACCTACAGCGTGAGCT
ATGAGAAAGCGCCACGCTTCCCGAAGGGAGAAAGGCGGACAGGTATCCGGTAAGCGGCAGGGTCGGAACA
GGAGAGCGCACGAGGGAGCTTCCAGGGGGAAACGCCTGGTATCTTTATAGTCCTGTCGGGTTTCGCCACC
TCTGACTTGAGCGTCGATTTTTGTGATGCTCGTCAGGGGGGCGGAGCCTATGGAAAAACGCCAGCAACGC
GGCCTTTTTACGGTTCCTGGCCTTTTGCTGGCCTTTTGCTCACATGTTCTTTCCTGCGTTATCCCCTGAT
TCTGTGGATAACCGTATTACCGCCTTTGAGTGAGCTGATACCGCTCGCCGCAGCCGAACGACCGAGCGCA
GCGAGTCAGTGAGCGAGGAAGCGGAAGAGCGCCCAATACGCAAACCGCCTCTCCCCGCGCGTTGGCCGAT
TCATTAATGCAGCTGGCACGACAGGTTTCCCGACTGGAAAGCGGGCAGTGAGCGCAACGCAATTAATGTG
AGTTAGCTCACTCATTAGGCACCCCAGGCTTTACACTTTATGCTTCCGGCTCGTATGTTGTGTGGAATTG
TGAGCGGATAACAATTTCACACAGGAAACAGCTATGACCATGATTACGCCAAGCGCGCAATTAACCCTCA
CTAAAGGGAACAAAAGCTGGAGCTGCAAGC
Features (pLannotate 1.2.2; 31 found; start..end, strand, type, name):
      5..231     +  promoter       RSV promoter: Rous sarcoma virus enhancer/promoter
    232..412     +  LTR            5' LTR (truncated): truncated 5' long terminal repeat (LTR) from HIV-1
    459..584     +  misc_feature   HIV-1 Ψ: packaging signal of human immunodeficiency virus type 1
    568..931     +  CDS            HIV-1 gag (fragment): gag protein from human immunodeficiency virus 1; gag
   1077..1310    +  misc_feature   RRE: The Rev response element (RRE) of HIV-1 allows for Rev-dependent mRNA export from the nucleus to the cytoplasm.
   1687..1713    +  CDS            Rev (fragment): human immunodeficiency virus 1 (HIV-1) Rev protein; rev; enhances nuclear export of unspliced and incompletely spliced viral mRNAs
   1720..1743    +  promoter       SV40 promoter (fragment): SV40 early promoter
   1744..1815    +  promoter       SV40 promoter (fragment): SV40 enhancer and early promoter
   1839..1974    +  rep_origin     SV40 ori: SV40 origin of replication
   2020..2616    +  CDS            PuroR (fragment): puromycin N-acetyltransferase; pac from Streptomyces; confers resistance to puromycin
   2665..2782    +  misc_feature   cPPT/CTS: central polypurine tract and central termination sequence of HIV-1
   2847..2913    +  CDS            small t antigen (fragment): SV40 (simian virus 40) small t antigen
   2920..4098    +  promoter       EF-1α promoter: strong constitutive promoter for human elongation factor EF-1α
   4115..5437    +  CDS            ZBTB8A: ZBT8A_HUMAN - Also known as BOZF1. Experimental evidence at protein level: Swiss-Prot protein existence level 1. May be involved in transcriptional regulation. From Homo sapiens (Human).
   5453..5506    +  promoter       U6 promoter (fragment): RNA polymerase III promoter for human U6 snRNA
   5548..6136    +  misc_feature   WPRE: woodchuck hepatitis virus posttranscriptional regulatory element
   6187..6206    +  misc_feature   cPPT/CTS (fragment): central polypurine tract and central termination sequence of HIV-1
   6208..6441    +  LTR            3' LTR (ΔU3): self-inactivating 3' long terminal repeat (LTR) from HIV-1
   6519..6640    +  polyA_signal   SV40 poly(A) signal: SV40 polyadenylation signal
   6680..6815    +  rep_origin     SV40 ori: SV40 origin of replication
   6836..6854    -  promoter       T7 promoter: promoter for bacteriophage T7 RNA polymerase
   6862..7017    +  CDS            lacZα (fragment): LacZα fragment of β-galactosidase; lacZ fragment
   7022..7450    +  rep_origin     f1 ori (sequence partly withheld): f1 bacteriophage origin of replication; arrow indicates direction of (+) strand synthesis
   7503..7607    +  promoter       AmpR promoter: bla
   7608..8468    +  CDS            AmpR: β-lactamase; bla; confers resistance to ampicillin, carbenicillin, and related antibiotics
   8639..9227    +  rep_origin     ori: high-copy-number ColE1/pMB1/pBR322/pUC origin of replication
   9410..9502    +  CDS            lacI (fragment): lac repressor; lacI; The lac repressor binds to the lac operator to inhibit transcription in E. coli. This inhibition can be relieved by adding lactose or isopropyl-β-D-thiogalactopyranoside (IPTG).
   9515..9536    +  protein_bind   CAP binding site: CAP binding activates transcription in the presence of cAMP. E. coli catabolite activator protein
   9551..9581    +  promoter       lac promoter: promoter for the E. coli lac operon
   9589..9605    +  protein_bind   lac operator: The lac repressor binds to the lac operator to inhibit transcription in E. coli. This inhibition can be relieved by adding lactose or isopropyl-β-D-thiogalactopyranoside (IPTG). lac repressor encoded by lacI
   9650..9668    +  promoter       T3 promoter: promoter for bacteriophage T3 RNA polymerase
