[The description below was written by a language model from this plasmid's Addgene catalogue record and pLannotate feature annotations shown in this document.]
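Description:
TFORF1092 is a lentiviral mammalian expression plasmid built on the pLX_TRC317 backbone. It carries the human transcription factor ZBTB8A (also known as BOZF1) as one member of a barcoded transcription factor ORF collection. In bacteria it replicates from a high-copy ColE1/pUC-type origin and is selected with ampicillin through the β-lactamase gene. An f1 origin and remnants of a lac/lacZα cloning region with T7 and T3 promoters are also present in the backbone. The depositor notes that the plasmid can recombine, which is common for LTR-containing vectors.

The viral portion has a third-generation, self-inactivating layout. An RSV promoter drives a truncated HIV-1 5' LTR, followed by the Ψ packaging signal with a gag fragment, the Rev response element for Rev-dependent nuclear export of the genomic RNA, a cPPT/CTS element, and a ΔU3 3' LTR followed by an SV40 polyadenylation signal. Between the LTRs sit two expression units. An SV40 early promoter drives puromycin N-acetyltransferase, which allows selection of transduced cells. A strong constitutive EF-1α promoter drives the ZBTB8A coding sequence, which was made synthetically, and a downstream WPRE enhances transcript expression. The catalogue entry states that each ORF in the collection is paired with a unique 24-bp barcode. The barcode is not annotated in the feature table; a short U6 promoter fragment is annotated between the ORF and the WPRE, but the record does not explain its role.

The construct is intended for stable overexpression of ZBTB8A in mammalian cells. The barcode allows this factor to be identified by sequencing in pooled overexpression screens, such as those examining directed differentiation.
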