Addgene plasmid #142728: TFORF1092
Purpose: Lentiviral vector for overexpressing transcription factor ORFs with unique 24-bp barcodes. Barcodes facilitate identification of transcription factors in pooled screens.
Depositing lab: Feng Zhang. Depositing organization: Broad Institute. Publication: A transcription factor atlas of directed differentiation. Joung J, Ma S, Tay T, Geiger-Schuller KR, Kirchgatterer PC, Verdine VK, Guo B, Arias-Garcia MA, Allen WE, Singh A, Kuksenko O, Abudayyeh OO, Gootenberg JS, Fu Z, Macrae RK, Buenrostro JD, Regev A, Zhang F. Cell. 2023 Jan 5;186(1):209-229.e26. doi: 10.1016/j.cell.2022.11.026. PubMed 36608654.
Backbone
  Vector backbone: pLX_TRC317
  Backbone manufacturer: Broad Institute Genetic Perturbation Platform
  Backbone size w/o insert (bp): 8264
  Vector type: Mammalian Expression, Lentiviral
  Selectable markers: Puromycin
Growth in bacteria
  Bacterial resistance: Ampicillin, 100 μg/mL
  Growth temperature: 37°C
  Growth strain: NEB Stable
  Copy number: High Copy
Gene/Insert
  Gene/Insert name: ZBTB8A
  Species: H. sapiens (human)
  Insert size (bp): 1427
  Entrez Gene: ZBTB8A (a.k.a. BOZF1, ZBTB8, ZNF916A)
  Promoter: EF1a
  Cloning method: Unknown
  Sequencing primers: 5′ GGGTGGAGACTGAAGTTAGGCCAG; 3′ CACATAGCGTAAAAGGAGCAACATAG
Terms and licenses: Academic/Nonprofit Terms; Industry Terms: Not Available to Industry
Depositor comments: NM_001040441,ENST00000373510 . The transcription factor ORF portion of this plasmid was synthesized by Genewiz. Please test multiple small colonies in case of plasmid recombination. To make this collection available in a timely manner, a portion of this collection was not fully sequenced by Addgene. If an Addgene verified full plasmid sequence is not available, please contact us prior to placing an order to request the full sequence.
How to cite: TFORF1092 was a gift from Feng Zhang (Addgene plasmid # 142728 ; http://n2t.net/addgene:142728 ; RRID:Addgene_142728)
