>Addgene plasmid #142728 | TFORF1092 | depositor partial sequence | sequence record 280322 | Insert
ACCGCCACCATGGAGATCTCCTCTCATCAGTCTCACCTCCTGCAGCAACTGAACGAGCAGCGCAGGCAAG
ATGTATTTTGTGACTGCAGTATTCTAGTTGAAGGGAAGGTCTTCAAAGCACATCGAAATGTATTATTCGC
TAGTAGCGGCTACTTTAAAATGCTTCTTTCTCAGAATTCAAAGGAGACGAGTCAGCCAACCACAGCTACA
TTTCAGGCTTTCTCCCCTGACACTTTTACAGTTATCTTGGACTTCGTATATTCTGGCAAACTGTCTCTTA
CTGGTCAGAATGTCATAGAAGTGATGTCGGCTGCTAGCTTCCTTCAGATGACTGATGTCATAAGTGTATG
TAAGACTTTTATTAAATCTTCCTTAGACATTAGTGAGAAAGAAAAAGATCGCTATTTCAGTCTCTCAGAT
AAAGATGCCAATTCTAATGGTGTAGAACGTTCCTCTTTTTATAGTGGTGGCTGGCAAGAAGGAAGCAGTT
CTCCACGTTCTCACCTAAGCCCAGAGCAAGGAACAGGTATAATAAGTGGAAAATCTTGGAATAAGTATAA
TTATCATCCAGCCTCCCAGAAGAATACTCAACAACCCTTGGCCAAGCATGAACCAAGGAAAGAGTCCATT
AAAAAGACCAAACATTTGAGATTGTCACAGCCTTCTGAAGTTACTCATTATAAGTCAAGCAAACGAGAAG
TACGAACATCTGATTCTTCCAGCCATGTTTCCCAGTCTGAAGAACAAGCACAGATTGATGCTGAAATGGA
CTCTACTCCTGTTGGCTATCAGTACGGTCAAGGATCTGATGTCACATCCAAAAGCTTTCCAGATGATCTG
CCTCGGATGCGATTCAAGTGCCCGTACTGCACACATGTGGTGAAGCGGAAGGCAGACCTAAAGCGCCACC
TTCGTTGTCATACAGGAGAAAGGCCCTATCCATGTCAAGCTTGTGGAAAAAGATTTAGCAGGCTAGACCA
TCTAAGTAGCCATTTTCGAACAATTCACCAGGCATGTAAACTCATCTGCAGAAAATGTAAACGTCATGTG
ACAGATCTAACAGGGCAAGTGGTACAGGAGGGAACCAGGCGCTACAGACTGTGTAATGAGTGTCTTGCAG
AATTTGGCATAGACAGCCTCCCCATTGACTTGGAAGCTGAACAACATCTTATGTCCCCATCAGATGGAGA
TAAGGATTCCAGATGGCACTTGAGTGAAGATGAGAATAGATCCTATGTGGAGATTGTAGAAGATGGGTCT
GCTGATCTGGTCATCCAACAGGTTGATGATAGTGAAGAAGAAGAAGAAAAAGAAATTAAGCCCAACATTA
GGTAGTAATGAACTAGTCCGTAACTTGAAAGTATTTCGATTTCTTGGCTTTATATATCTTGTGGAAAGGA
CGACCGAGGGTATGACTTCCAATACGA
