>Addgene plasmid #142728 | TFORF1092 | depositor partial sequence | sequence record 280323 | Barcode
CCGAGGGTATGACTTCCAATACGA
